Addgene plasmid #227119: pGL4_10xUAS-CMVmin-BC0407-luc2
Purpose: Barcoded assay, UAS sensor for split TEV assays; barcode BC0407
Depositing lab: Michael Wehr. Depositing organization: Systasy Bioscience GmbH. Publication: Polypharmacological profiling across protein target families and cellular pathways using the multiplexed cell-based assay platform safetyProfiler reveals efficacy, potency and side effects of drugs. Popovic L, Brankatschk B, Palladino G, Rossner MJ, Wehr MC. Biomed Pharmacother. 2024 Nov;180:117523. doi: 10.1016/j.biopha.2024.117523. Epub 2024 Oct 14. PubMed 39405910.
Backbone
  Vector backbone: pGL4
  Vector type: Mammalian Expression
Growth in bacteria
  Bacterial resistance: Ampicillin, 100 μg/mL
  Growth temperature: 37°C
  Growth strain: DH5alpha
  Copy number: High Copy
Gene/Insert
  Gene/Insert name: 10x clustered UAS element linked to CMV minimal promoter driving barcode 0407 and a luciferase reporter gene
  Species: Synthetic
  Cloning method: Gateway Cloning
Terms and licenses: Academic/Nonprofit Terms; Industry Terms: Not Available to Industry
How to cite: pGL4_10xUAS-CMVmin-BC0407-luc2 was a gift from Michael Wehr (Addgene plasmid # 227119 ; http://n2t.net/addgene:227119 ; RRID:Addgene_227119)
