[The description below was written by a language model from this plasmid's Addgene catalogue record and pLannotate feature annotations shown in this document.]
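Description:
pGL4_10xUAS-CMVmin-BC0407-luc2 is a synthetic mammalian reporter plasmid on a pGL4 backbone, about 6.7 kb in the sequenced record. It is propagated in E. coli at high copy from a ColE1/pUC-type origin with ampicillin selection (AmpR). An SV40 enhancer/early promoter driving hygromycin B phosphotransferase, followed by a synthetic poly(A) signal, would allow hygromycin selection of transfected mammalian cells. Upstream of the reporter cassette, a synthetic poly(A) signal and an RNA polymerase II pause site from the human α2-globin gene are positioned to limit read-through transcription from the backbone and so reduce background.

The sensor was assembled by Gateway cloning, and the modules are separated by attB1, attB4, attB3 and attB2 sites. The first module holds the clustered Gal4-binding UAS elements. The catalogue describes ten copies, although the automated annotation picks up only four fragments. The second module is a minimal CMV promoter, which has little activity unless a Gal4 DNA-binding-domain activator is recruited to the UAS. The third module, flanked by opposing T3 and T7 promoters, corresponds in position to the transcribed barcode BC0407, though the barcode itself is not annotated. Downstream lies firefly luc2 fused to hCL1 and hPEST degradation sequences, which shorten reporter half-life so that signal follows transcriptional changes more closely, and the unit ends at an SV40 poly(A) signal.

According to the record, the plasmid serves as a UAS sensor for split TEV assays. In such assays, reconstituted TEV protease typically releases a Gal4-based transcription factor that then activates the reporter. The unique barcode allows many such assays to be pooled and read out together, with luciferase as a parallel readout.
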