Features (pLannotate 1.2.2; 25 found; start..end, strand, type, name):
     47..71      +  protein_bind   attB1: mutant version of attB; recombination site for the Gateway® BP reaction BP Clonase™
    101..119     +  protein_bind   5X UAS (fragment): five tandem copies of the "ScaI site" 17-mer CGGAGTACTGTCCTCCG, an upstream activating sequence (UAS) that efficiently binds yeast Gal4 (Webster et al., 1988; Pfeiffer et al., 2010) GAL4
    187..204     +  protein_bind   5X UAS (fragment): five tandem copies of the "ScaI site" 17-mer CGGAGTACTGTCCTCCG, an upstream activating sequence (UAS) that efficiently binds yeast Gal4 (Webster et al., 1988; Pfeiffer et al., 2010) GAL4
    235..253     +  protein_bind   5X UAS (fragment): five tandem copies of the "ScaI site" 17-mer CGGAGTACTGTCCTCCG, an upstream activating sequence (UAS) that efficiently binds yeast Gal4 (Webster et al., 1988; Pfeiffer et al., 2010) GAL4
    321..338     +  protein_bind   5X UAS (fragment): five tandem copies of the "ScaI site" 17-mer CGGAGTACTGTCCTCCG, an upstream activating sequence (UAS) that efficiently binds yeast Gal4 (Webster et al., 1988; Pfeiffer et al., 2010) GAL4
    358..378     -  protein_bind   attB4: mutant version of attB; core recombination site for the Gateway® BP reaction BP Clonase™
    394..431     +  promoter       minimal CMV promoter: human cytomegalovirus (CMV) immediate early promoter
    514..534     +  protein_bind   attB3: mutant version of attB; core recombination site for the Gateway® BP reaction BP Clonase™
    561..579     +  promoter       T3 promoter: promoter for bacteriophage T3 RNA polymerase
    643..661     -  promoter       T7 promoter: promoter for bacteriophage T7 RNA polymerase
    688..708     -  protein_bind   attB2: mutant version of attB; core recombination site for the Gateway® BP reaction BP Clonase™
    773..2425    +  CDS            luciferase: firefly luciferase synthetic luc2 version of the luciferase gene
   2429..2476    +  CDS            hCL1: non-ORF yeast peptide conferring ubiquitin-dependent degradation human codon-optimized
   2483..2599    +  CDS            hPEST: PEST degradation sequence from mouse ornithine decarboxylase human codon-optimized
   2648..2769    -  polyA_signal   SV40 poly(A) signal: SV40 polyadenylation signal
   2795..2926    -  CDS            LT_SV40 (fragment): Experimental evidence at protein level: Swiss-Prot protein existence level 1. Isoform 17kT antigen targets host RBL2 for degradation and promotes cell proliferation. Transactivates host cyclin A promoter through its J domain. From Simian virus 40 (SV40).
   2963..3320    +  promoter       SV40 promoter: SV40 enhancer and early promoter
   3351..4388    +  CDS            HygR: hygromycin B phosphotransferase confers resistance to hygromycin
   4412..4460    +  polyA_signal   poly(A) signal: synthetic polyadenylation signal
   4476..4607    +  CDS            TcR (fragment): tetracycline efflux protein; tet; confers resistance to tetracycline
   4787..5375    -  rep_origin     ori: high-copy-number ColE1/pMB1/pBR322/pUC origin of replication
   5575..6435    -  CDS            AmpR: β-lactamase confers resistance to ampicillin, carbenicillin, and related antibiotics
   6436..6477    -  promoter       AmpR promoter (fragment): bla
   6540..6588    +  polyA_signal   poly(A) signal: synthetic polyadenylation signal
   6602..6693    +  misc_feature   pause site: RNA polymerase II transcriptional pause signal from the human α2 globin gene
>Addgene plasmid #227119 | pGL4_10xUAS-CMVmin-BC0407-luc2 | addgene full sequence | sequence record 455210 | Addgene NGS Result
GGCCTAACTGGCCGGTACCTGAGCTCGCTAGCCTCGAGGATATCAAACAAGTTTGTACAAAAAAGCAGGC
TCCCTAACTGGCCGGTACCGAGTTTCTAGACGGAGTACTGTCCTCCGAGCGGAGTACTGTCCTCCGACTC
GAGCGGAGTACTGTCCTCCGATCGGAGTACTGTCCTCCGCGAATTCCGGAGTACTGTCCTCCGAAGACGC
TAGTGCCGGTACCGAGTTTCTAGACGGAGTACTGTCCTCCGAGCGGAGTACTGTCCTCCGACTCGAGCGG
AGTACTGTCCTCCGATCGGAGTACTGTCCTCCGCGAATTCCGGAGTACTGTCCTCCGAAGACGCTAGCGG
GGGGCTACAACTTTTCTATACAAAGTTGCGGTACCCGGGTCGAGTAGGCGTGTACGGTGGGAGGCCTATA
TAAGCAGAGCTCGTTTAGTGAACCGTCAGATCGCCTGGAGACGCCATCCACGCTGTTTTGACCTCCATAG
AAGACACCGGGACCGATCCAGCCCAACTTTGTATAATAAAGTTGAGCTAGTTGCTAAGTCTGCCGAGTAG
AATTAACCCTCACTAAAGGGTAGGTGACACTATATCATTACAATCACATACATTCAGCCTGAACATTACT
ATCATCTACTTTCCTATAGTGAGTCGTATTAGTAGACGCGAGTCAATGCATGTACGACAGCTTTCTTGTA
CAAAGTGGTTCGATATCAAGATCTGGCCTCGGCGGCCAAGCTTGGCAATCCGGTACTGTTGGTAAAGCCA
CCATGGAAGATGCCAAAAACATTAAGAAGGGCCCAGCGCCATTCTACCCACTCGAAGACGGGACCGCCGG
CGAGCAGCTGCACAAAGCCATGAAGCGCTACGCCCTGGTGCCCGGCACCATCGCCTTTACCGACGCACAT
ATCGAGGTGGACATTACCTACGCCGAGTACTTCGAGATGAGCGTTCGGCTGGCAGAAGCTATGAAGCGCT
ATGGGCTGAATACAAACCATCGGATCGTGGTGTGCAGCGAGAATAGCTTGCAGTTCTTCATGCCCGTGTT
GGGTGCCCTGTTCATCGGTGTGGCTGTGGCCCCAGCTAACGACATCTACAACGAGCGCGAGCTGCTGAAC
AGCATGGGCATCAGCCAGCCCACCGTCGTATTCGTGAGCAAGAAAGGGCTGCAAAAGATCCTCAACGTGC
AAAAGAAGCTACCGATCATACAAAAGATCATCATCATGGATAGCAAGACCGACTACCAGGGCTTCCAAAG
CATGTACACCTTCGTGACTTCCCATTTGCCACCCGGCTTCAACGAGTACGACTTCGTGCCCGAGAGCTTC
GACCGGGACAAAACCATCGCCCTGATCATGAACAGTAGTGGCAGTACCGGATTGCCCAAGGGCGTAGCCC
TACCGCACCGCACCGCTTGTGTCCGATTCAGTCATGCCCGCGACCCCATCTTCGGCAACCAGATCATCCC
CGACACCGCTATCCTCAGCGTGGTGCCATTTCACCACGGCTTCGGCATGTTCACCACGCTGGGCTACTTG
ATCTGCGGCTTTCGGGTCGTGCTCATGTACCGCTTCGAGGAGGAGCTATTCTTGCGCAGCTTGCAAGACT
ATAAGATTCAATCTGCCCTGCTGGTGCCCACACTATTTAGCTTCTTCGCTAAGAGCACTCTCATCGACAA
GTACGACCTAAGCAACTTGCACGAGATCGCCAGCGGCGGGGCGCCGCTCAGCAAGGAGGTAGGTGAGGCC
GTGGCCAAACGCTTCCACCTACCAGGCATCCGCCAGGGCTACGGCCTGACAGAAACAACCAGCGCCATTC
TGATCACCCCCGAAGGGGACGACAAGCCTGGCGCAGTAGGCAAGGTGGTGCCCTTCTTCGAGGCTAAGGT
GGTGGACTTGGACACCGGTAAGACACTGGGTGTGAACCAGCGCGGCGAGCTGTGCGTCCGTGGCCCCATG
ATCATGAGCGGCTACGTTAACAACCCCGAGGCTACAAACGCTCTCATCGACAAGGACGGCTGGCTGCACA
GCGGCGACATCGCCTACTGGGACGAGGACGAGCACTTCTTCATCGTGGACCGGCTGAAGAGCCTGATCAA
ATACAAGGGCTACCAGGTAGCCCCAGCCGAACTGGAGAGCATCCTGCTGCAACACCCCAACATCTTCGAC
GCCGGGGTCGCCGGCCTGCCCGACGACGATGCCGGCGAGCTGCCCGCCGCAGTCGTCGTGCTGGAACACG
GTAAAACCATGACCGAGAAGGAGATCGTGGACTATGTGGCCAGCCAGGTTACAACCGCCAAGAAGCTGCG
CGGTGGTGTTGTGTTCGTGGACGAGGTGCCTAAAGGACTGACCGGCAAGTTGGACGCCCGCAAGATCCGC
GAGATTCTCATTAAGGCCAAGAAGGGCGGCAAGATCGCCGTGTAATCTGCTTGCAAGAACTGGTTCAGTA
GCTTAAGCCACTTTGTGATCCACCTTAACAGCCACGGCTTCCCTCCCGAGGTGGAGGAGCAGGCCGCCGG
CACCCTGCCCATGAGCTGCGCCCAGGAGAGCGGCATGGATAGACACCCTGCTGCTTGCGCCAGCGCCAGG
ATCAACGTCTAACTGCAGTCTAGAGTCGGGGCGGCCGGCCGCTTCGAGCAGACATGATAAGATACATTGA
TGAGTTTGGACAAACCACAACTAGAATGCAGTGAAAAAAATGCTTTATTTGTGAAATTTGTGATGCTATT
GCTTTATTTGTAACCATTATAAGCTGCAATAAACAAGTTAACAACAACAATTGCATTCATTTTATGTTTC
AGGTTCAGGGGGAGGTGTGGGAGGTTTTTTAAAGCAAGTAAAACCTCTACAAATGTGGTAAAATCGATAA
GGATCCGTTTGCGTATTGGGCGCTCTTCCGCTGATCTGCGCAGCACCATGGCCTGAAATAACCTCTGAAA
GAGGAACTTGGTTAGCTACCTTCTGAGGCGGAAAGAACCAGCTGTGGAATGTGTGTCAGTTAGGGTGTGG
AAAGTCCCCAGGCTCCCCAGCAGGCAGAAGTATGCAAAGCATGCATCTCAATTAGTCAGCAACCAGGTGT
GGAAAGTCCCCAGGCTCCCCAGCAGGCAGAAGTATGCAAAGCATGCATCTCAATTAGTCAGCAACCATAG
TCCCGCCCCTAACTCCGCCCATCCCGCCCCTAACTCCGCCCAGTTCCGCCCATTCTCCGCCCCATGGCTG
ACTAATTTTTTTTATTTATGCAGAGGCCGAGGCCGCCTCTGCCTCTGAGCTATTCCAGAAGTAGTGAGGA
GGCTTTTTTGGAGGCCTAGGCTTTTGCAAAAAGCTCGATTCTTCTGACACTAGCGCCACCATGAAGAAGC
CCGAACTCACCGCTACCAGCGTTGAAAAATTTCTCATCGAGAAGTTCGACAGTGTGAGCGACCTGATGCA
GTTGTCGGAGGGCGAAGAGAGCCGAGCCTTCAGCTTCGATGTCGGCGGACGCGGCTATGTACTGCGGGTG
AATAGCTGCGCTGATGGCTTCTACAAAGACCGCTACGTGTACCGCCACTTCGCCAGCGCTGCACTACCCA
TCCCCGAAGTGTTGGACATCGGCGAGTTCAGCGAGAGCCTGACATACTGCATCAGTAGACGCGCCCAAGG
CGTTACTCTCCAAGACCTCCCCGAAACAGAGCTGCCTGCTGTGTTACAGCCTGTCGCCGAAGCTATGGAT
GCTATTGCCGCCGCCGACCTCAGTCAAACCAGCGGCTTCGGCCCATTCGGGCCCCAAGGCATCGGCCAGT
ACACAACCTGGCGGGATTTCATTTGCGCCATTGCTGATCCCCATGTCTACCACTGGCAGACCGTGATGGA
CGACACCGTGTCCGCCAGCGTAGCTCAAGCCCTGGACGAACTGATGCTGTGGGCCGAAGACTGTCCCGAG
GTGCGCCACCTCGTCCATGCCGACTTCGGCAGCAACAACGTCCTGACCGACAACGGCCGCATCACCGCCG
TAATCGACTGGTCCGAAGCTATGTTCGGGGACAGTCAGTACGAGGTGGCCAACATCTTCTTCTGGCGGCC
CTGGCTGGCTTGCATGGAGCAGCAGACTCGCTACTTCGAGCGCCGGCATCCCGAGCTGGCCGGCAGCCCT
CGTCTGCGAGCCTACATGCTGCGCATCGGCCTGGATCAGCTCTACCAGAGCCTCGTGGACGGCAACTTCG
ACGATGCTGCCTGGGCTCAAGGCCGCTGCGATGCCATCGTCCGCAGCGGGGCCGGCACCGTCGGTCGCAC
ACAAATCGCTCGCCGGAGCGCAGCCGTATGGACCGACGGCTGCGTCGAGGTGCTGGCCGACAGCGGCAAC
CGCCGGCCCAGTACACGACCGCGCGCTAAGGAGGTAGGTCGAGTTTAAACTCTAGAACCGGTCATGGCCG
CAATAAAATATCTTTATTTTCATTACATCTGTGTGTTGGTTTTTTGTGTGTTCGAACTAGATGCTGTCGA
CCGATGCCCTTGAGAGCCTTCAACCCAGTCAGCTCCTTCCGGTGGGCGCGGGGCATGACTATCGTCGCCG
CACTTATGACTGTCTTCTTTATCATGCAACTCGTAGGACAGGTGCCGGCAGCGCTCTTCCGCTTCCTCGC
TCACTGACTCGCTGCGCTCGGTCGTTCGGCTGCGGCGAGCGGTATCAGCTCACTCAAAGGCGGTAATACG
GTTATCCACAGAATCAGGGGATAACGCAGGAAAGAACATGTGAGCAAAAGGCCAGCAAAAGGCCAGGAAC
CGTAAAAAGGCCGCGTTGCTGGCGTTTTTCCATAGGCTCCGCCCCCCTGACGAGCATCACAAAAATCGAC
GCTCAAGTCAGAGGTGGCGAAACCCGACAGGACTATAAAGATACCAGGCGTTTCCCCCTGGAAGCTCCCT
CGTGCGCTCTCCTGTTCCGACCCTGCCGCTTACCGGATACCTGTCCGCCTTTCTCCCTTCGGGAAGCGTG
GCGCTTTCTCATAGCTCACGCTGTAGGTATCTCAGTTCGGTGTAGGTCGTTCGCTCCAAGCTGGGCTGTG
TGCACGAACCCCCCGTTCAGCCCGACCGCTGCGCCTTATCCGGTAACTATCGTCTTGAGTCCAACCCGGT
AAGACACGACTTATCGCCACTGGCAGCAGCCACTGGTAACAGGATTAGCAGAGCGAGGTATGTAGGCGGT
GCTACAGAGTTCTTGAAGTGGTGGCCTAACTACGGCTACACTAGAAGAACAGTATTTGGTATCTGCGCTC
TGCTGAAGCCAGTTACCTTCGGAAAAAGAGTTGGTAGCTCTTGATCCGGCAAACAAACCACCGCTGGTAG
CGGTGGTTTTTTTGTTTGCAAGCAGCAGATTACGCGCAGAAAAAAAGGATCTCAAGAAGATCCTTTGATC
TTTTCTACGGGGTCTGACGCTCAGTGGAACGAAAACTCACGTTAAGGGATTTTGGTCATGAGATTATCAA
AAAGGATCTTCACCTAGATCCTTTTAAATTAAAAATGAAGTTTTAAATCAATCTAAAGTATATATGAGTA
AACTTGGTCTGACAGCGGCCGCAAATGCTAAACCACTGCAGTGGTTACCAGTGCTTGATCAGTGAGGCAC
CGATCTCAGCGATCTGCCTATTTCGTTCGTCCATAGTGGCCTGACTCCCCGTCGTGTAGATCACTACGAT
TCGTGAGGGCTTACCATCAGGCCCCAGCGCAGCAATGATGCCGCGAGAGCCGCGTTCACCGGCCCCCGAT
TTGTCAGCAATGAACCAGCCAGCAGGGAGGGCCGAGCGAAGAAGTGGTCCTGCTACTTTGTCCGCCTCCA
TCCAGTCTATGAGCTGCTGTCGTGATGCTAGAGTAAGAAGTTCGCCAGTGAGTAGTTTCCGAAGAGTTGT
GGCCATTGCTACTGGCATCGTGGTATCACGCTCGTCGTTCGGTATGGCTTCGTTCAACTCTGGTTCCCAG
CGGTCAAGCCGGGTCACATGATCACCCATATTATGAAGAAATGCAGTCAGCTCCTTAGGGCCTCCGATCG
TTGTCAGAAGTAAGTTGGCCGCGGTGTTGTCGCTCATGGTAATGGCAGCACTACACAATTCTCTTACCGT
CATGCCATCCGTAAGATGCTTTTCCGTGACCGGCGAGTACTCAACCAAGTCGTTTTGTGAGTAGTGTATA
CGGCGACCAAGCTGCTCTTGCCCGGCGTCTATACGGGACAACACCGCGCCACATAGCAGTACTTTGAAAG
TGCTCATCATCGGGAATCGTTCTTCGGGGCGGAAAGACTCAAGGATCTTGCCGCTATTGAGATCCAGTTC
GATATAGCCCACTCTTGCACCCAGTTGATCTTCAGCATCTTTTACTTTCACCAGCGTTTCGGGGTGTGCA
AAAACAGGCAAGCAAAATGCCGCAAAGAAGGGAATGAGTGCGACACGAAAATGTTGGATGCTCATACTCG
TCCTTTTTCAATATTATTGAAGCATTTATCAGGGTTACTAGTACGTCTCTCAAGGATAAGTAAGTAATAT
TAAGGTACGGGAGGTATTGGACAGGCCGCAATAAAATATCTTTATTTTCATTACATCTGTGTGTTGGTTT
TTTGTGTGAATCGATAGTACTAACATACGCTCTCCATCAAAACAAAACGAAACAAAACAAACTAGCAAAA
TAGGCTGTCCCCAGTGCAAGTGCAGGTGCCAGAACATTTCTCT
